>Addgene plasmid #238919 | pAAV_CaMKII-RFP-p2A-DAAO(R285A)-NES | addgene full sequence | sequence record 483824 | Addgene NGS Result
CCTGCAGGCAGCTGCGCGCTCGCTCGCTCACTGAGGCCGCCCGGGCGTCGGGCGACCTTTGGTCGCCCGG
CCTCAGTGAGCGAGCGCGCAGAGAGGGAGTGGCCAACTCCATCACTAGGGGTTCCTGCGGCCGCACGCGT
TTAACATTATGGCCTTAGGTCACTTCATCTCCATGGGGTTCTTCTTCTGATTTTCTAGAAAATGAGATGG
GGGTGCAGAGAGCTTCCTCAGTGACCTGCCCAGGGTCACATCAGAAATGTCAGAGCTAGAACTTGAACTC
AGATTACTAATCTTAAATTCCATGCCTTGGGGGCATGCAAGTACGATATACAGAAGGAGTGAACTCATTA
GGGCAGATGACCAATGAGTTTAGGAAAGAAGAGTCCAGGGCAGGGTACATCTACACCACCCGCCCAGCCC
TGGGTGAGTCCAGCCACGTTCACCTCATTATAGTTGCCTCTCTCCAGTCCTACCTTGACGGGAAGCACAA
GCAGAAACTGGGACAGGAGCCCCAGGAGACCAAATCTTCATGGTCCCTCTGGGAGGATGGGTGGGGAGAG
CTGTGGCAGAGGCCTCAGGAGGGGCCCTGCTGCTCAGTGGTGACAGATAGGGGTGAGAAAGCAGACAGAG
TCATTCCGTCAGCATTCTGGGTCTGTTTGGTACTTCTTCTCACGCTAAGGTGGCGGTGTGATATGCACAA
TGGCTAAAAAGCAGGGAGAGCTGGAAAGAAACAAGGACAGAGACAGAGGCCAAGTCAACCAGACCAATTC
CCAGAGGAAGCAAAGAAACCATTACAGAGACTACAAGGGGGAAGGGAAGGAGAGATGAATTAGCTTCCCC
TGTAAACCTTAGAACCCAGCTGTTGCCAGGGCAACGGGGCAATACCTGTCTCTTCAGAGGAGATGAAGTT
GCCAGGGTAACTACATCCTGTCTTTCTCAAGGACCATCCCAGAATGTGGCACCCACTAGCCGTTACCATA
GCAACTGCCTCTTTGCCCCACTTAATCCCATCCCGTCTGTTAAAAGGGCCCTATAGTTGGAGGTGGGGGA
GGTAGGAAGAGCGATGATCACTTGTGGACTAAGTTTGTTCGCATCCCCTTCTCCAACCCCCTCAGTACAT
CACCCTGGGGGAACAGGGTCCACTTGCTCCTGGGCCCACACAGTCCTGCAGTATTGTGTATATAAGGCCA
GGGCAAAGAGGAGCAGGTTTTAAAGTGAAAGGCAGGCAGGTGTTGGGGAGGCAGTTACCGGGGCAACGGG
AACAGGGCGTTTCGGAGGTGGTTGCCATGGGGACCTGGATGCTGACGAAGGCTCGCGAGGCTGTGAGCAG
CCACAGTGCCCTGCTCAGAAGCCCCAAGCTCGTCAGTCAAGCCGGTTCTCCGTTTGCACTCAGGAGCACG
GGCAGGCGAGTGGCCCCTAGTTCTGGGGGCAGCGCTAGCCACCATGGTGTCTAAGGGCGAAGAGCTGATT
AAGGAGAACATGCACATGAAGCTGTACATGGAGGGCACCGTGAACAACCACCACTTCAAGTGCACATCCG
AGGGCGAAGGCAAGCCCTACGAGGGCACCCAGACCATGAGAATCAAGGTGGTCGAGGGCGGCCCTCTCCC
CTTCGCCTTCGACATCCTGGCTACCAGCTTCATGTACGGCAGCAGAACCTTCATCAACCACACCCAGGGC
ATCCCCGACTTCTTTAAGCAGTCCTTCCCTGAGGGCTTCACATGGGAGAGAGTCACCACATACGAAGACG
GGGGCGTGCTGACCGCTACCCAGGACACCAGCCTCCAGGACGGCTGCCTCATCTACAACGTCAAGATCAG
AGGGGTGAACTTCCCATCCAACGGCCCTGTGATGCAGAAGAAAACACTCGGCTGGGAGGCCAACACCGAG
ATGCTGTACCCCGCTGACGGCGGCCTGGAAGGCAGAAGCGACATGGCCCTGAAGCTCGTGGGCGGGGGCC
ACCTGATCTGCAACTTCAAGACCACATACAGATCCAAGAAACCCGCTAAGAACCTCAAGATGCCCGGCGT
CTACTATGTGGACCACAGACTGGAAAGAATCAAGGAGGCCGACAAAGAGACCTACGTCGAGCAGCACGAG
GTGGCTGTGGCCAGATACTGCGACCTCCCTAGCAAACTGGGGCACAAACTTAATGGATCCGGAGCCACGA
ACTTCTCTCTGTTAAAGCAAGCAGGAGACGTGGAAGAAAACCCCGGTCCTCACAGCCAGAAGAGGGTGGT
CGTGCTGGGCTCCGGAGTCATCGGGCTCTCTAGCGCCCTGATTCTCGCTAGAAAAGGCTACTCCGTGCAT
ATCCTGGCCAGAGACTTGCCTGAGGATGTCAGCTCCCAGACCTTCGCAAGCCCCTGGGCCGGAGCTAACT
GGACACCATTTATGACCCTGACAGACGGACCCAGACAAGCCAAGTGGGAAGAGTCCACCTTCAAGAAATG
GGTGGAGCTGGTTCCCACAGGCCACGCTATGTGGCTGAAAGGGACCAGAAGGTTTGCCCAGAATGAGGAT
GGCCTCCTGGGACATTGGTACAAGGACATCACCCCTAACTATAGGCCACTTCCAAGCTCTGAATGTCCAC
CTGGAGCCATTGGAGTGACATACGACACCCTGAGCGTCCACGCTCCCAAGTATTGCCAATACCTTGCCAG
AGAGCTGCAGAAACTTGGGGCTACCTTCGAAAGGAGAACAGTGACTAGCCTGGAGCAAGCCTTCGATGGA
GCTGACCTCGTGGTCAACGCCACCGGGCTGGGAGCTAAGTCCATTGCCGGCATCGATGACCAGGCTGCCG
AGCCCATTAGGGGACAGACCGTGCTTGTCAAATCTCCCTGTAAGAGGTGCACAATGGATAGCTCCGACCC
TGCTTCTCCCGCTTATATCATTCCTAGACCAGGAGGAGAAGTGATCTGTGGCGGAACCTACGGAGTCGGC
GATTGGGACCTGAGCGTGAATCCCGAAACAGTCCAAAGGATTCTCAAGCACTGCCTGAGACTTGACCCTA
CCATTAGCTCCGATGGAACTATCGAGGGCATTGAAGTGCTGAGACATAACGTTGGCCTGGCACCCGCCAG
GAGAGGAGGACCTAGGGTGGAGGCTGAAAGAATCGTCTTGCCCCTGGACCGGACCAAGAGCCCTCTCTCT
CTGGGAAGAGGGTCCGCACGGGCTGCAAAAGAGAAGGAAGTGACCCTTGTCCACGCCTACGGCTTTAGTA
GCGCAGGGTATCAGCAATCCTGGGGAGCCGCTGAGGACGTGGCTCAGCTGGTCGATGAAGCCTTCCAAAG
ATACCACGGCGCAGCTAGGGAGAGCCTGCCCCCCCTGGAGCGGCTGACCCTGTAAAAGCTTATCGATAAT
CAACCTCTGGATTACAAAATTTGTGAAAGATTGACTGGTATTCTTAACTATGTTGCTCCTTTTACGCTAT
GTGGATACGCTGCTTTAATGCCTTTGTATCATGCTATTGCTTCCCGTATGGCTTTCATTTTCTCCTCCTT
GTATAAATCCTGGTTGCTGTCTCTTTATGAGGAGTTGTGGCCCGTTGTCAGGCAACGTGGCGTGGTGTGC
ACTGTGTTTGCTGACGCAACCCCCACTGGTTGGGGCATTGCCACCACCTGTCAGCTCCTTTCCGGGACTT
TCGCTTTCCCCCTCCCTATTGCCACGGCGGAACTCATCGCCGCCTGCCTTGCCCGCTGCTGGACAGGGGC
TCGGCTGTTGGGCACTGACAATTCCGTGGTGTTGTCGGGGAAATCATCGTCCTTTCCTTGGCTGCTCGCC
TATGTTGCCACCTGGATTCTGCGCGGGACGTCCTTCTGCTACGTCCCTTCGGCCCTCAATCCAGCGGACC
TTCCTTCCCGCGGCCTGCTGCCGGCTCTGCGGCCTCTTCCGCGTCTTCGCCTTCGCCCTCAGACGAGTCG
GATCTCCCTTTGGGCCGCCTCCCCGCATCGATACCGAGCGCTGCTCGAGAGATCTGTGATAGCGGCCATC
AAGCTGGCCGCGACTCTAGATCATAATCAGCCATACCACATTTGTAGAGGTTTTACTTGCTTTAAAAAAC
CTCCCACACCTCCCCCTGAACCTGAAACATAAAATGAATGCAATTGTTGTTGTTAACTTGTTTATTGCAG
CTTATAATGGTTACAAATAAAGCAATAGCATCACAAATTTCACAAATAAAGCATTTTTTTCACTGCATTC
TAGTTGTGGTTTGTCCAAACTCATCAATGTATCAGCTTATCGATACCGCATGCACGTGCGGACCGAGCGG
CCGCAGGAACCCCTAGTGATGGAGTTGGCCACTCCCTCTCTGCGCGCTCGCTCGCTCACTGAGGCCGGGC
GACCAAAGGTCGCCCGACGCCCGGGCTTTGCCCGGGCGGCCTCAGTGAGCGAGCGAGCGCGCAGCTGCCT
GCAGGGGCGCCTGATGCGGTATTTTCTCCTTACGCATCTGTGCGGTATTTCACACCGCATA
[95 nt withheld, positions 4472-4566]
T
[46 nt withheld, positions 4568-4613]
C
[141 nt withheld, positions 4615-4755]
CCTTTGACGTTGGAGTCCACGTTCTTT
[37 nt withheld, positions 4783-4819]
ACTCTATCTCGGGCTATTCTTTTGATTTATAAGGGATTTTGCCGATTTCGGTCTATTGGTTAAAAAATGA
GCTGATTTAACAAAAATTTAACGCGAATTTTAACAAAATATTAACGTTTACAATTTTATGGTGCACTCTC
AGTACAATCTGCTCTGATGCCGCATAGTTAAGCCAGCCCCGACACCCGCCAACACCCGCTGACGCGCCCT
GACGGGCTTGTCTGCTCCCGGCATCCGCTTACAGACAAGCTGTGACCGTCTCCGGGAGCTGCATGTGTCA
GAGGTTTTCACCGTCATCACCGAAACGCGCGAGACGAAAGGGCCTCGTGATACGCCTATTTTTATAGGTT
AATGTCATGATAATAATGGTTTCTTAGACGTCAGGTGGCACTTTTCGGGGAAATGTGCGCGGAACCCCTA
TTTGTTTATTTTTCTAAATACATTCAAATATGTATCCGCTCATGAGACAATAACCCTGATAAATGCTTCA
ATAATATTGAAAAAGGAAGAGTATGAGTATTCAACATTTCCGTGTCGCCCTTATTCCCTTTTTTGCGGCA
TTTTGCCTTCCTGTTTTTGCTCACCCAGAAACGCTGGTGAAAGTAAAAGATGCTGAAGATCAGTTGGGTG
CACGAGTGGGTTACATCGAACTGGATCTCAACAGCGGTAAGATCCTTGAGAGTTTTCGCCCCGAAGAACG
TTTTCCAATGATGAGCACTTTTAAAGTTCTGCTATGTGGCGCGGTATTATCCCGTATTGACGCCGGGCAA
GAGCAACTCGGTCGCCGCATACACTATTCTCAGAATGACTTGGTTGAGTACTCACCAGTCACAGAAAAGC
ATCTTACGGATGGCATGACAGTAAGAGAATTATGCAGTGCTGCCATAACCATGAGTGATAACACTGCGGC
CAACTTACTTCTGACAACGATCGGAGGACCGAAGGAGCTAACCGCTTTTTTGCACAACATGGGGGATCAT
GTAACTCGCCTTGATCGTTGGGAACCGGAGCTGAATGAAGCCATACCAAACGACGAGCGTGACACCACGA
TGCCTGTAGCAATGGCAACAACGTTGCGCAAACTATTAACTGGCGAACTACTTACTCTAGCTTCCCGGCA
ACAATTAATAGACTGGATGGAGGCGGATAAAGTTGCAGGACCACTTCTGCGCTCGGCCCTTCCGGCTGGC
TGGTTTATTGCTGATAAATCTGGAGCCGGTGAGCGTGGGTCTCGCGGTATCATTGCAGCACTGGGGCCAG
ATGGTAAGCCCTCCCGTATCGTAGTTATCTACACGACGGGGAGTCAGGCAACTATGGATGAACGAAATAG
ACAGATCGCTGAGATAGGTGCCTCACTGATTAAGCATTGGTAACTGTCAGACCAAGTTTACTCATATATA
CTTTAGATTGATTTAAAACTTCATTTTTAATTTAAAAGGATCTAGGTGAAGATCCTTTTTGATAATCTCA
TGACCAAAATCCCTTAACGTGAGTTTTCGTTCCACTGAGCGTCAGACCCCGTAGAAAAGATCAAAGGATC
TTCTTGAGATCCTTTTTTTCTGCGCGTAATCTGCTGCTTGCAAACAAAAAAACCACCGCTACCAGCGGTG
GTTTGTTTGCCGGATCAAGAGCTACCAACTCTTTTTCCGAAGGTAACTGGCTTCAGCAGAGCGCAGATAC
CAAATACTGTTCTTCTAGTGTAGCCGTAGTTAGGCCACCACTTCAAGAACTCTGTAGCACCGCCTACATA
CCTCGCTCTGCTAATCCTGTTACCAGTGGCTGCTGCCAGTGGCGATAAGTCGTGTCTTACCGGGTTGGAC
TCAAGACGATAGTTACCGGATAAGGCGCAGCGGTCGGGCTGAACGGGGGGTTCGTGCACACAGCCCAGCT
TGGAGCGAACGACCTACACCGAACTGAGATACCTACAGCGTGAGCTATGAGAAAGCGCCACGCTTCCCGA
AGGGAGAAAGGCGGACAGGTATCCGGTAAGCGGCAGGGTCGGAACAGGAGAGCGCACGAGGGAGCTTCCA
GGGGGAAACGCCTGGTATCTTTATAGTCCTGTCGGGTTTCGCCACCTCTGACTTGAGCGTCGATTTTTGT
GATGCTCGTCAGGGGGGCGGAGCCTATGGAAAAACGCCAGCAACGCGGCCTTTTTACGGTTCCTGGCCTT
TTGCTGGCCTTTTGCTCACATGT
Features (pLannotate 1.2.2; 17 found; start..end, strand, type, name):
     12..39      +  repeat_region  AAV2 ITR (fragment): inverted terminal repeat of adeno-associated virus serotype 2 inverted
     68..86      +  repeat_region  AAV2 ITR (fragment): inverted terminal repeat of adeno-associated virus serotype 2 inverted
    145..1433    +  promoter       CaMKII promoter: promoter for the mouse calcium/calmodulin-dependent kinase II α subunit
   1444..2154    +  CDS            TagRFP: monomeric derivative of red fluorescent protein from Entacmaea quadricolor (Merzlyak et al., 2007) mammalian codon-optimized
   2164..2220    +  CDS            P2A: 2A peptide from porcine teschovirus-1 polyprotein Eukaryotic ribosomes fail to insert a peptide bond between the Gly and Pro residues, yielding separate polypeptides.
   2221..3315    +  CDS            DAO1: OXDA_RHOTO - Experimental evidence at protein level: Swiss-Prot protein existence level 1. This enzyme can effectively convert cephalosporin C into 7- beta-(5-carboxy-5-oxopentanamido)-cephalosporinic acid. From Rhodosporidium toruloides (Yeast) (Rhodotorula gracilis).
   3358..3946    +  misc_feature   WPRE: woodchuck hepatitis virus posttranscriptional regulatory element
   4009..4092    +  CDS            large T antigen (fragment): large T antigen from SV40 (simian virus 40)
   4115..4196    +  polyA_signal   SV40 poly(A) signal: SV40 polyadenylation signal
   4275..4415    +  repeat_region  AAV2 ITR: inverted terminal repeat of adeno-associated virus serotype 2 inverted
   4420..4471    -  misc_feature   bom (fragment): basis of mobility region from pBR322
   4490..4945    +  rep_origin     f1 ori (sequence partly withheld): f1 bacteriophage origin of replication; arrow indicates direction of (+) strand synthesis
   4946..4995    -  misc_feature   bom (fragment): basis of mobility region from pBR322
   5097..5132    -  CDS            rop (fragment): Rop protein, which maintains plasmids at low copy number; rop
   5227..5331    +  promoter       AmpR promoter: bla
   5332..6192    +  CDS            AmpR: β-lactamase; bla; confers resistance to ampicillin, carbenicillin, and related antibiotics
   6363..6951    +  rep_origin     ori: high-copy-number ColE1/pMB1/pBR322/pUC origin of replication
