[The description below was written by a language model from this plasmid's Addgene catalogue record and pLannotate feature annotations shown in this document.]
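Description:
pAAV_CaMKII-RFP-p2A-DAAO(R285A)-NES is an adeno-associated virus transfer plasmid (about 7.0 kb) built on the pAAV-mDlx-GFP backbone, in which the original promoter and reporter have been replaced by a CaMKIIα-driven bicistronic cassette. It is maintained in bacteria through a high-copy ColE1/pUC-type origin and selected with ampicillin via the bla gene. An f1 phage origin and short remnants of pBR322 bom and rop sequences are also present in the backbone. The expression cassette is flanked by AAV2 inverted terminal repeats, which permit replication and packaging of the intervening DNA into AAV particles. The annotation detects the left ITR only as two short fragments, whereas the right ITR is called in full.

The payload is a roughly 1.9 kb synthetic open reading frame under the mouse CaMKIIα promoter, which restricts expression largely to excitatory neurons. It encodes TagRFP, a monomeric red fluorescent protein, followed by a P2A ribosome-skipping peptide and then D-amino acid oxidase from the yeast Rhodotorula gracilis (Rhodosporidium toruloides) carrying the R285A substitution and a C-terminal nuclear export signal. The NES is not separately annotated in the feature table. P2A yields the reporter and the enzyme as separate polypeptides, so red fluorescence marks transduced cells without being fused to DAAO. A WPRE and an SV40 polyadenylation signal downstream enhance transcript stability and processing.

The associated work concerns chemogenetic emulation of intraneuronal oxidative stress. DAAO generates hydrogen peroxide when supplied with D-amino acids. The record describes this version only as mutated, and it presumably serves as a comparison construct for the wild-type enzyme, though its exact role is not stated.
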