Addgene plasmid #238919: pAAV_CaMKII-RFP-p2A-DAAO(R285A)-NES
Purpose: Mammalian expression of mutated DAAO(R285A) with a nuclear export signal and RFP as a reporter in excitatory neurons
Depositing lab: Vsevolod Belousov. Depositing organization: Shemyakin-Ovchinnikov Institute of Bioorganic Chemistry. Publication: Chemogenetic emulation of intraneuronal oxidative stress affects synaptic plasticity. Kalinichenko AL, Jappy D, Solius GM, Maltsev DI, Bogdanova YA, Mukhametshina LF, Sokolov RA, Moshchenko AA, Shaydurov VA, Rozov AV, Podgorny OV, Belousov VV. Redox Biol. 2023 Apr;60:102604. doi: 10.1016/j.redox.2023.102604. Epub 2023 Jan 10. PubMed 36640726.
Backbone
  Vector backbone: pAAV-mDlx-GFP-Fishell-1
  Backbone manufacturer: Gordon Fishell (Addgene #83900)
  Vector type: Mammalian Expression, AAV
Growth in bacteria
  Bacterial resistance: Ampicillin, 100 μg/mL
  Growth temperature: 37°C
  Growth strain: NEB Stable
  Copy number: High Copy
Gene/Insert
  Gene/Insert name: RFP-p2A-DAAO(R285A)-NES
  Species: Synthetic
  Insert size (bp): 1922
  Promoter: CaMKIIalfa
  Cloning method: Restriction Enzyme; 5′ cloning site Unknown (unknown if destroyed)
Terms and licenses: Academic/Nonprofit Terms; Industry Terms: Not Available to Industry
How to cite: pAAV_CaMKII-RFP-p2A-DAAO(R285A)-NES was a gift from Vsevolod Belousov (Addgene plasmid # 238919 ; http://n2t.net/addgene:238919 ; RRID:Addgene_238919)
